Addgene plasmid #122041: pcDNA3-Flag-Siah2
Purpose: express Siah2
Depositing lab: Ze'ev Ronai. Depositing organization: Sanford Burnham Prebys Medical Discovery Institute.
Backbone
  Vector backbone: pcDNA3
  Vector type: Mammalian Expression
Growth in bacteria
  Bacterial resistance: Ampicillin, 100 μg/mL
  Growth temperature: 37°C
  Growth strain: DH5alpha
  Copy number: High Copy
Gene/Insert
  Gene/Insert name: Siah2
  Species: M. musculus (mouse)
  Entrez Gene: Siah2 (a.k.a. Sinh2, AA415433)
  Tag / fusion protein: Flag (N terminal on insert)
  Cloning method: Restriction Enzyme; 5′ cloning site Unknown (unknown if destroyed); 3′ cloning site Unknown (unknown if destroyed)
Terms and licenses: Academic/Nonprofit Terms; Industry Terms: Not Available to Industry
How to cite: pcDNA3-Flag-Siah2 was a gift from Ze'ev Ronai (Addgene plasmid # 122041 ; http://n2t.net/addgene:122041 ; RRID:Addgene_122041)
