[The description below was written by a language model from this plasmid's Addgene catalogue record and pLannotate feature annotations shown in this document.]
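Description:
pcDNA3-Flag-Siah2 is a mammalian expression plasmid built on the pcDNA3 backbone for producing mouse Siah2, a RING-type E3 ubiquitin ligase that targets substrate proteins for proteasomal degradation. It is propagated in E. coli as a high-copy plasmid through a ColE1/pUC-type origin and selected with ampicillin via the β-lactamase gene. An f1 origin is also present, which allows single-stranded DNA production. For selection in mammalian cells, the backbone carries a neomycin phosphotransferase cassette driven by the SV40 enhancer/early promoter and terminated by the SV40 polyadenylation signal, which permits G418 selection of stable transfectants.

The expression cassette consists of the human CMV immediate-early enhancer and promoter, an N-terminal FLAG epitope, the full-length Siah2 coding sequence and the bovine growth hormone polyadenylation signal. The FLAG annotation is only a partial match and lies a short distance upstream of the annotated Siah2 open reading frame. T7 and SP6 phage promoters flank the insert; T7 lies in the sense orientation and could support in vitro transcription, and both serve as sequencing primer sites. The cloning sites used are not recorded. The tag allows detection or immunoprecipitation of the ligase with anti-FLAG antibodies, which suits studies of Siah2 substrates and ubiquitination, although the record states the purpose only as expressing Siah2.

The two sequence records disagree. The 6,455 nt full sequence shows a single Siah2 coding sequence, whereas the 7,462 nt analyzer record has the same backbone layout but adds a partial Siah2 fragment and a fragment annotated as Siah1a downstream of the full-length gene. The record does not explain this difference.
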