Features (pLannotate 1.2.2; 23 found; start..end, strand, type, name):
      1..380     +  enhancer       CMV enhancer: human cytomegalovirus immediate early enhancer
    381..584     +  promoter       CMV promoter: human cytomegalovirus (CMV) immediate early promoter
    580..613     +  LTR            5' LTR (truncated) (fragment): truncated 5' long terminal repeat (LTR) from HIV-1
    629..647     +  promoter       T7 promoter: promoter for bacteriophage T7 RNA polymerase
    654..670     +  misc_feature   MCS (fragment): pBluescript multiple cloning site
    683..702     +  CDS            FLAG (fragment): FLAG® epitope tag, followed by an enterokinase cleavage site
    743..1717    +  CDS            Siah2: SIAH2_MOUSE - Experimental evidence at protein level: Swiss-Prot protein existence level 1. E3 ubiquitin-protein ligase that mediates ubiquitination and subsequent proteasomal degradation of target proteins (PubMed:11257006, PubMed:14645235, PubMed:14645526, PubMed:17003045, PubMed:9637679, PubMed:24809345, PubMed:26070566). E3 ubiquitin ligases accept ubiquitin from an E2 ubiquitin-conjugating enzyme in the form of a thioester and then directly transfers the ubiquitin to targeted substrates (PubMed:11257006, PubMed:14645235, PubMed:14645526, PubMed:17003045, PubMed:9637679, PubMed:26070566).
   1774..1792    -  promoter       SP6 promoter: promoter for bacteriophage SP6 RNA polymerase
   1818..2042    +  polyA_signal   bGH poly(A) signal: bovine growth hormone polyadenylation signal
   2046..2067    +  promoter       SV40 promoter (fragment): SV40 enhancer and early promoter
   2088..2516    +  rep_origin     f1 ori (sequence partly withheld): f1 bacteriophage origin of replication; arrow indicates direction of (+) strand synthesis
   2530..2859    +  promoter       SV40 promoter: SV40 enhancer and early promoter
   2926..3717    +  CDS            neo: KKA2_KLEPN - Also known as kan, nptII. Experimental evidence at protein level: Swiss-Prot protein existence level 1. Resistance to kanamycin, neomycin, paromomycin, ribostamycin, butirosin and gentamicin B. From Klebsiella pneumoniae.
   3741..3899    +  CDS            ble (fragment): BLE_KLEPN - Experimental evidence at protein level: Swiss-Prot protein existence level 1. Binding protein with a strong affinity to the bleomycin family of antibiotics. Binds to CL990; an antimitotic-antibiotic compound. From Klebsiella pneumoniae.
   3894..4015    +  polyA_signal   SV40 poly(A) signal: SV40 polyadenylation signal
   4088..4104    -  protein_bind   lac operator: The lac repressor binds to the lac operator to inhibit transcription in E. coli. This inhibition can be relieved by adding lactose or isopropyl-β-D-thiogalactopyranoside (IPTG). lac repressor encoded by lacI
   4112..4142    -  promoter       lac promoter: promoter for the E. coli lac operon
   4157..4178    -  protein_bind   CAP binding site: CAP binding activates transcription in the presence of cAMP. E. coli catabolite activator protein
   4191..4283    -  CDS            lacI (fragment): lac repressor; lacI; The lac repressor binds to the lac operator to inhibit transcription in E. coli. This inhibition can be relieved by adding lactose or isopropyl-β-D-thiogalactopyranoside (IPTG).
   4466..5054    -  rep_origin     ori: high-copy-number ColE1/pMB1/pBR322/pUC origin of replication
   5225..6085    -  CDS            AmpR: β-lactamase; bla; confers resistance to ampicillin, carbenicillin, and related antibiotics
   6086..6190    -  promoter       AmpR promoter: bla
   6249..6301    -  misc_feature   bom (fragment): basis of mobility region from pBR322
>Addgene plasmid #122041 | pcDNA3-Flag-Siah2 | addgene full sequence | sequence record 435841 | Addgene NGS Result
GACATTGATTATTGACTAGTTATTAATAGTAATCAATTACGGGGTCATTAGTTCATAGCCCATATATGGA
GTTCCGCGTTACATAACTTACGGTAAATGGCCCGCCTGGCTGACCGCCCAACGACCCCCGCCCATTGACG
TCAATAATGACGTATGTTCCCATAGTAACGCCAATAGGGACTTTCCATTGACGTCAATGGGTGGAGTATT
TACGGTAAACTGCCCACTTGGCAGTACATCAAGTGTATCATATGCCAAGTACGCCCCCTATTGACGTCAA
TGACGGTAAATGGCCCGCCTGGCATTATGCCCAGTACATGACCTTATGGGACTTTCCTACTTGGCAGTAC
ATCTACGTATTAGTCATCGCTATTACCATGGTGATGCGGTTTTGGCAGTACATCAATGGGCGTGGATAGC
GGTTTGACTCACGGGGATTTCCAAGTCTCCACCCCATTGACGTCAATGGGAGTTTGTTTTGGCACCAAAA
TCAACGGGACTTTCCAAAATGTCGTAACAACTCCGCCCCATTGACGCAAATGGGCGGTAGGCGTGTACGG
TGGGAGGTCTATATAAGCAGAGCTCTCTGGCTAACTAGAGAACCCACTGCTTACTGGCTTATCGAAATTA
ATACGACTCACTATAGGGAGACCCTAGAACTAGTGGATCCGCCACCATGGACTACAAGGACGACGATGAC
AAAGATCCCCCGATCTCTCGAGGATCCGAATTCCGGAGCGCGATGAGCCGCCCGTCCTCCACCGGCCCCA
GCGCTAACAAACCCTGCAGCAAGCAGCCGCCGCCGCCTCAGACCCCGCACGCCCCGTCCCCGGCTGCGCC
CCCGGCCGCCGCCACCATCTCGGCAGCGGGCCCCGGCTCGTCCGCGGTGCCCGCCGCGGCAGCGGTGATC
TCAGGCCCCGGAGCCGGCGGCGGGGCCGACCCGGTGTCCCCGCAGCACCACGAGCTGACCTCGCTCTTCG
AGTGCCCGGTCTGCTTTGACTATGTCCTGCCCCCCATTCTGCAGTGCCAGGCCGGGCACCTGGTGTGTAA
CCAATGCCGCCAGAAGTTAAGCTGCTGCCCGACGTGCAGGGGCGCCCTAACGCCCAGCATCAGGAACCTG
GCTATGGAGAAGGTCGCCTCGGCAGTTCTGTTTCCCTGTAAGTATGCTACCACGGGCTGTTCCCTGACTC
TACACCATACAGAGAAACCAGAGCATGAAGACATCTGTGAATACCGTCCTTATTCCTGTCCTTGTCCTGG
TGCATCCTGCAAGTGGCAGGGATCCCTGGAAGCTGTGATGTCCCATCTCATGCATGCCCACAAGAGTATC
ACTACCCTTCAGGGAGAGGACATAGTCTTTCTAGCTACAGACATTAACCTGCCAGGGGCTGTGGACTGGG
TGATGATGCAGTCCTGTTTTGGCCACCACTTCATGCTGGTACTTGAAAAGCAAGAGAAGTACGAAGGCCA
CCAGCAGTTCTTTGCCATCGTCCTCCTCATTGGCACCCGAAAGCAAGCTGAGAACTTTGCCTACAGACTG
GAGTTGAATGGGAACCGGAGGAGACTGACCTGGGAGGCCACACCTCGGTCCATTCATGATGGCGTGGCTG
CAGCCATCATGAACAGTGACTGTCTTGTTTTTGACACAGCCATAGCACATCTCTTTGCAGATAATGGGAA
CCTTGGAATCAATGTCACGATATCTACATGCTGTCAGTGAGGCTCGAGTCATCGAATTCGCGGCCGCTCG
AGCATGCATCTAGAGGGCCCTATTCTATAGTGTCACCTAAATGCTAGAGCTCGCTGATCAGCCTCGACTG
TGCCTTCTAGTTGCCAGCCATCTGTTGTTTGCCCCTCCCCCGTGCCTTCCTTGACCCTGGAAGGTGCCAC
TCCCACTGTCCTTTCCTAATAAAATGAGGAAATTGCATCGCATTGTCTGAGTAGGTGTCATTCTATTCTG
GGGGGTGGGGTGGGGCAGGACAGCAAGGGGGAGGATTGGGAAGACAATAGCAGGCATGCTGGGGATGCGG
TGGGCTCTATGGCTTCTGAGGCGGAAAGAACCAGCTGGGGCTCTAGGGGGTATCCCC
[124 nt withheld, positions 2088-2211]
C
[91 nt withheld, positions 2213-2303]
A
[49 nt withheld, positions 2305-2353]
CCTTTGACGTTGGAGTCCACGTTCTTT
[37 nt withheld, positions 2381-2417]
ACCCTATCTCGGTCTATTCTTTTGATTTATAAGGGATTTTGCCGATTTCGGCCTATTGGTTAAAAAATGA
GCTGATTTAACAAAAATTTAACGCGAATTAATTCTGTGGAATGTGTGTCAGTTAGGGTGTGGAAAGTCCC
CAGGCTCCCCAGCAGGCAGAAGTATGCAAAGCATGCATCTCAATTAGTCAGCAACCAGGTGTGGAAAGTC
CCCAGGCTCCCCAGCAGGCAGAAGTATGCAAAGCATGCATCTCAATTAGTCAGCAACCATAGTCCCGCCC
CTAACTCCGCCCATCCCGCCCCTAACTCCGCCCAGTTCCGCCCATTCTCCGCCCCATGGCTGACTAATTT
TTTTTATTTATGCAGAGGCCGAGGCCGCCTCTGCCTCTGAGCTATTCCAGAAGTAGTGAGGAGGCTTTTT
TGGAGGCCTAGGCTTTTGCAAAAAGCTCCCGGGAGCTTGTATATCCATTTTCGGATCTGATCAAGAGACA
GGATGAGGATCGTTTCGCATGATTGAACAAGATGGATTGCACGCAGGTTCTCCGGCCGCTTGGGTGGAGA
GGCTATTCGGCTATGACTGGGCACAACAGACAATCGGCTGCTCTGATGCCGCCGTGTTCCGGCTGTCAGC
GCAGGGGCGCCCGGTTCTTTTTGTCAAGACCGACCTGTCCGGTGCCCTGAATGAACTGCAGGACGAGGCA
GCGCGGCTATCGTGGCTGGCCACGACGGGCGTTCCTTGCGCAGCTGTGCTCGACGTTGTCACTGAAGCGG
GAAGGGACTGGCTGCTATTGGGCGAAGTGCCGGGGCAGGATCTCCTGTCATCTCACCTTGCTCCTGCCGA
GAAAGTATCCATCATGGCTGATGCAATGCGGCGGCTGCATACGCTTGATCCGGCTACCTGCCCATTCGAC
CACCAAGCGAAACATCGCATCGAGCGAGCACGTACTCGGATGGAAGCCGGTCTTGTCGATCAGGATGATC
TGGACGAAGAGCATCAGGGGCTCGCGCCAGCCGAACTGTTCGCCAGGCTCAAGGCGCGCATGCCCGACGG
CGAGGATCTCGTCGTGACCCATGGCGATGCCTGCTTGCCGAATATCATGGTGGAAAATGGCCGCTTTTCT
GGATTCATCGACTGTGGCCGGCTGGGTGTGGCGGACCGCTATCAGGACATAGCGTTGGCTACCCGTGATA
TTGCTGAAGAGCTTGGCGGCGAATGGGCTGACCGCTTCCTCGTGCTTTACGGTATCGCCGCTCCCGATTC
GCAGCGCATCGCCTTCTATCGCCTTCTTGACGAGTTCTTCTGAGCGGGACTCTGGGGTTCGAAATGACCG
ACCAAGCGACGCCCAACCTGCCATCACGAGATTTCGATTCCACCGCCGCCTTCTATGAAAGGTTGGGCTT
CGGAATCGTTTTCCGGGACGCCGGCTGGATGATCCTCCAGCGCGGGGATCTCATGCTGGAGTTCTTCGCC
CACCCCAACTTGTTTATTGCAGCTTATAATGGTTACAAATAAAGCAATAGCATCACAAATTTCACAAATA
AAGCATTTTTTTCACTGCATTCTAGTTGTGGTTTGTCCAAACTCATCAATGTATCTTATCATGTCTGTAT
ACCGTCGACCTCTAGCTAGAGCTTGGCGTAATCATGGTCATAGCTGTTTCCTGTGTGAAATTGTTATCCG
CTCACAATTCCACACAACATACGAGCCGGAAGCATAAAGTGTAAAGCCTGGGGTGCCTAATGAGTGAGCT
AACTCACATTAATTGCGTTGCGCTCACTGCCCGCTTTCCAGTCGGGAAACCTGTCGTGCCAGCTGCATTA
ATGAATCGGCCAACGCGCGGGGAGAGGCGGTTTGCGTATTGGGCGCTCTTCCGCTTCCTCGCTCACTGAC
TCGCTGCGCTCGGTCGTTCGGCTGCGGCGAGCGGTATCAGCTCACTCAAAGGCGGTAATACGGTTATCCA
CAGAATCAGGGGATAACGCAGGAAAGAACATGTGAGCAAAAGGCCAGCAAAAGGCCAGGAACCGTAAAAA
GGCCGCGTTGCTGGCGTTTTTCCATAGGCTCCGCCCCCCTGACGAGCATCACAAAAATCGACGCTCAAGT
CAGAGGTGGCGAAACCCGACAGGACTATAAAGATACCAGGCGTTTCCCCCTGGAAGCTCCCTCGTGCGCT
CTCCTGTTCCGACCCTGCCGCTTACCGGATACCTGTCCGCCTTTCTCCCTTCGGGAAGCGTGGCGCTTTC
TCATAGCTCACGCTGTAGGTATCTCAGTTCGGTGTAGGTCGTTCGCTCCAAGCTGGGCTGTGTGCACGAA
CCCCCCGTTCAGCCCGACCGCTGCGCCTTATCCGGTAACTATCGTCTTGAGTCCAACCCGGTAAGACACG
ACTTATCGCCACTGGCAGCAGCCACTGGTAACAGGATTAGCAGAGCGAGGTATGTAGGCGGTGCTACAGA
GTTCTTGAAGTGGTGGCCTAACTACGGCTACACTAGAAGAACAGTATTTGGTATCTGCGCTCTGCTGAAG
CCAGTTACCTTCGGAAAAAGAGTTGGTAGCTCTTGATCCGGCAAACAAACCACCGCTGGTAGCGGTGGTT
TTTTTGTTTGCAAGCAGCAGATTACGCGCAGAAAAAAAGGATCTCAAGAAGATCCTTTGATCTTTTCTAC
GGGGTCTGACGCTCAGTGGAACGAAAACTCACGTTAAGGGATTTTGGTCATGAGATTATCAAAAAGGATC
TTCACCTAGATCATTTTAAATTAAAAATGAAGTTTTAAATCAATCTAAAGTATATATGAGTAAACTTGGT
CTGACAGTTACCAATGCTTAATCAGTGAGGCACCTATCTCAGCGATCTGTCTATTTCGTTCATCCATAGT
TGCCTGACTCCCCGTCGTGTAGATAACTACGATACGGGAGGGCTTACCATCTGGCCCCAGTGCTGCAATG
ATACCGCGAGACCCACGCTCACCGGCTCCAGATTTATCAGCAATAAACCAGCCAGCCGGAAGGGCCGAGC
GCAGAAGTGGTCCTGCAACTTTATCCGCCTCCATCCAGTCTATTAATTGTTGCCGGGAAGCTAGAGTAAG
TAGTTCGCCAGTTAATAGTTTGCGCAACGTTGTTGCCATTGCTACAGGCATCGTGGTGTCACGCTCGTCG
TTTGGTATGGCTTCATTCAGCTCCGGTTCCCAACGATCAAGGCGAGTTACATGATCCCCCATGTTGTGCA
AAAAAGCGGTTAGCTCCTTCGGTCCTCCGATCGTTGTCAGAAGTAAGTTGGCCGCAGTGTTATCACTCAT
GGTTATGGCAGCACTGCATAATTCTCTTACTGTCATGCCATCCGTAAGATGCTTTTCTGTGACTGGTGAG
TACTCAACCAAGTCATTCTGAGAATAGTGTATGCGGCGACCGAGTTGCTCTTGCCCGGCGTCAATACGGG
ATAATACCGCGCCACATAGCAGAACTTTAAAAGTGCTCATCATTGGAAAACGTTCTTCGGGGCGAAAACT
CTCAAGGATCTTACCGCTGTTGAGATCCAGTTCGATGTAACCCACTCGTGCACCCAACTGATCTTCAGCA
TCTTTTACTTTCACCAGCGTTTCTGGGTGAGCAAAAACAGGAAGGCAAAATGCCGCAAAAAAGGGAATAA
GGGCGACACGGAAATGTTGAATACTCATACTCTTCCTTTTTCAATATTATTGAAGCATTTATCAGGGTTA
TTGTCTCATGAGCGGATACATATTTGAATGTATTTAGAAAAATAAACAAATAGGGGTTCCGCGCACATTT
CCCCGAAAAGTGCCACCTGACGTCGACGGATCGGGAGATCTCCCGATCCCCTATGGTGCACTCTCAGTAC
AATCTGCTCTGATGCCGCATAGTTAAGCCAGTATCTGCTCCCTGCTTGTGTGTTGGAGGTCGCTGAGTAG
TGCGCGAGCAAAATTTAAGCTACAACAAGGCAAGGCTTGACCGACAATTGCATGAAGAATCTGCTTAGGG
TTAGGCGTTTTGCGCTGCTTCGCGATGTACGGGCCAGATATACGCGTT
