Features (pLannotate 1.2.2; 25 found; start..end, strand, type, name):
     28..80      -  misc_feature   bom (fragment): basis of mobility region from pBR322
    235..614     +  enhancer       CMV enhancer: human cytomegalovirus immediate early enhancer
    615..818     +  promoter       CMV promoter: human cytomegalovirus (CMV) immediate early promoter
    814..847     +  LTR            5' LTR (truncated) (fragment): truncated 5' long terminal repeat (LTR) from HIV-1
    863..881     +  promoter       T7 promoter: promoter for bacteriophage T7 RNA polymerase
    888..904     +  misc_feature   MCS (fragment): pBluescript multiple cloning site
    917..936     +  CDS            FLAG (fragment): FLAG® epitope tag, followed by an enterokinase cleavage site
    977..1951    +  CDS            Siah2: SIAH2_MOUSE - Experimental evidence at protein level: Swiss-Prot protein existence level 1. E3 ubiquitin-protein ligase that mediates ubiquitination and subsequent proteasomal degradation of target proteins (PubMed:11257006, PubMed:14645235, PubMed:14645526, PubMed:17003045, PubMed:9637679, PubMed:24809345, PubMed:26070566). E3 ubiquitin ligases accept ubiquitin from an E2 ubiquitin-conjugating enzyme in the form of a thioester and then directly transfers the ubiquitin to targeted substrates (PubMed:11257006, PubMed:14645235, PubMed:14645526, PubMed:17003045, PubMed:9637679, PubMed:26070566).
   1983..2525    +  CDS            Siah2 (fragment): SIAH2_MOUSE - Experimental evidence at protein level: Swiss-Prot protein existence level 1. E3 ubiquitin-protein ligase that mediates ubiquitination and subsequent proteasomal degradation of target proteins (PubMed:11257006, PubMed:14645235, PubMed:14645526, PubMed:17003045, PubMed:9637679, PubMed:24809345, PubMed:26070566). E3 ubiquitin ligases accept ubiquitin from an E2 ubiquitin-conjugating enzyme in the form of a thioester and then directly transfers the ubiquitin to targeted substrates (PubMed:11257006, PubMed:14645235, PubMed:14645526, PubMed:17003045, PubMed:9637679, PubMed:26070566).
   2527..2952    +  CDS            Siah1a (fragment): SIA1A_MOUSE - Experimental evidence at protein level: Swiss-Prot protein existence level 1. E3 ubiquitin-protein ligase that mediates ubiquitination and subsequent proteasomal degradation of target proteins. E3 ubiquitin ligases accept ubiquitin from an E2 ubiquitin-conjugating enzyme in the form of a thioester and then directly transfers the ubiquitin to targeted substrates. Mediates E3 ubiquitin ligase activity either through direct binding to substrates or by functioning as the essential RING domain subunit of larger E3 complexes. Triggers the ubiquitin- mediated degradation of many substra
   3015..3033    -  promoter       SP6 promoter: promoter for bacteriophage SP6 RNA polymerase
   3059..3283    +  polyA_signal   bGH poly(A) signal: bovine growth hormone polyadenylation signal
   3287..3308    +  promoter       SV40 promoter (fragment): SV40 enhancer and early promoter
   3329..3757    +  rep_origin     f1 ori (sequence partly withheld): f1 bacteriophage origin of replication; arrow indicates direction of (+) strand synthesis
   3771..4100    +  promoter       SV40 promoter: SV40 enhancer and early promoter
   4167..4958    +  CDS            neo: KKA2_KLEPN - Also known as kan, nptII. Experimental evidence at protein level: Swiss-Prot protein existence level 1. Resistance to kanamycin, neomycin, paromomycin, ribostamycin, butirosin and gentamicin B. From Klebsiella pneumoniae.
   4982..5140    +  CDS            ble (fragment): BLE_KLEPN - Experimental evidence at protein level: Swiss-Prot protein existence level 1. Binding protein with a strong affinity to the bleomycin family of antibiotics. Binds to CL990; an antimitotic-antibiotic compound. From Klebsiella pneumoniae.
   5135..5256    +  polyA_signal   SV40 poly(A) signal: SV40 polyadenylation signal
   5329..5345    -  protein_bind   lac operator: The lac repressor binds to the lac operator to inhibit transcription in E. coli. This inhibition can be relieved by adding lactose or isopropyl-β-D-thiogalactopyranoside (IPTG). lac repressor encoded by lacI
   5353..5383    -  promoter       lac promoter: promoter for the E. coli lac operon
   5398..5419    -  protein_bind   CAP binding site: CAP binding activates transcription in the presence of cAMP. E. coli catabolite activator protein
   5432..5524    -  CDS            lacI (fragment): lac repressor; lacI; The lac repressor binds to the lac operator to inhibit transcription in E. coli. This inhibition can be relieved by adding lactose or isopropyl-β-D-thiogalactopyranoside (IPTG).
   5707..6295    -  rep_origin     ori: high-copy-number ColE1/pMB1/pBR322/pUC origin of replication
   6466..7326    -  CDS            AmpR: β-lactamase; bla; confers resistance to ampicillin, carbenicillin, and related antibiotics
   7327..7431    -  promoter       AmpR promoter: bla
>Addgene plasmid #122041 | pcDNA3-Flag-Siah2 Sequencing Result | analyzer sequence | sequence record 422683
GACGGATCGGGAGATCTCCCGATCCCCTATGGTGCACTCTCAGTACAATCTGCTCTGATGCCGCATAGTT
AAGCCAGTATCTGCTCCCTGCTTGTGTGTTGGAGGTCGCTGAGTAGTGCGCGAGCAAAATTTAAGCTACA
ACAAGGCAAGGCTTGACCGACAATTGCATGAAGAATCTGCTTAGGGTTAGGCGTTTTGCGCTGCTTCGCG
ATGTACGGGCCAGATATACGCGTTGACATTGATTATTGACTAGTTATTAATAGTAATCAATTACGGGGTC
ATTAGTTCATAGCCCATATATGGAGTTCCGCGTTACATAACTTACGGTAAATGGCCCGCCTGGCTGACCG
CCCAACGACCCCCGCCCATTGACGTCAATAATGACGTATGTTCCCATAGTAACGCCAATAGGGACTTTCC
ATTGACGTCAATGGGTGGAGTATTTACGGTAAACTGCCCACTTGGCAGTACATCAAGTGTATCATATGCC
AAGTACGCCCCCTATTGACGTCAATGACGGTAAATGGCCCGCCTGGCATTATGCCCAGTACATGACCTTA
TGGGACTTTCCTACTTGGCAGTACATCTACGTATTAGTCATCGCTATTACCATGGTGATGCGGTTTTGGC
AGTACATCAATGGGCGTGGATAGCGGTTTGACTCACGGGGATTTCCAAGTCTCCACCCCATTGACGTCAA
TGGGAGTTTGTTTTGGCACCAAAATCAACGGGACTTTCCAAAATGTCGTAACAACTCCGCCCCATTGACG
CAAATGGGCGGTAGGCGTGTACGGTGGGAGGTCTATATAAGCAGAGCTCTCTGGCTAACTAGAGAACCCA
CTGCTTACTGGCTTATCGAAATTAATACGACTCACTATAGGGAGACCCTAGAACTAGTGGATCCGCCACC
ATGGACTACAAGGACGACGATGACAAAGATCCCCCGATCTCTCGAGGATCCGAATTCCGGAGCGCGATGA
GCCGCCCGTCCTCCACCGGCCCCAGCGCTAACAAACCCTGCAGCAAGCAGCCGCCGCCGCCTCAGACCCC
GCACGCCCCGTCCCCGGCTGCGCCCCCGGCCGCCGCCACCATCTCGGCAGCGGGCCCCGGCTCGTCCGCG
GTGCCCGCCGCGGCAGCGGTGATCTCAGGCCCCGGAGCCGGCGGCGGGGCCGACCCGGTGTCCCCGCAGC
ACCACGAGCTGACCTCGCTCTTCGAGTGCCCGGTCTGCTTTGACTATGTCCTGCCCCCCATTCTGCAGTG
CCAGGCCGGGCACCTGGTGTGTAACCAATGCCGCCAGAAGTTAAGCTGCTGCCCGACGTGCAGGGGCGCC
CTAACGCCCAGCATCAGGAACCTGGCTATGGAGAAGGTCGCCTCGGCAGTTCTGTTTCCCTGTAAGTATG
CTACCACGGGCTGTTCCCTGACTCTACACCATACAGAGAAACCAGAGCATGAAGACATCTGTGAATACCG
TCCTTATTCCTGTCCTTGTCCTGGTGCATCCTGCAAGTGGCAGGGATCCCTGGAAGCTGTGATGTCCCAT
CTCATGCATGCCCACAAGAGTATCACTACCCTTCAGGGAGAGGACATAGTCTTTCTAGCTACAGACATTA
ACCTGCCAGGGGCTGTGGACTGGGTGATGATGCAGTCCTGTTTTGGCCACCACTTCATGCTGGTACTTGA
AAAGCAAGAGAAGTACGAAGGCCACCAGCAGTTCTTTGCCATCGTCCTCCTCATTGGCACCCGAAAGCAA
GCTGAGAACTTTGCCTACAGACTGGAGTTGAATGGGAACCGGAGGAGACTGACCTGGGAGGCCACACCTC
GGTCCATTCATGATGGCGTGGCTGCAGCCATCATGAACAGTGACTGTCTTGTTTTTGACACAGCCATAGC
ACATCTCTTTGCAGATAATGGGAACCTTGGAATCAATGTCACGATATCTACATGCTGTCAGTGAGGCTCG
AGTCATCGAATTCCGGAGCGCGATGAGCCGCCCGTCCTCCACCGGCCCCAGCGCTAACAAACCCTGCAGC
AAGCAGCCGCCGCCGCCTCAGACCCCGCACGCCCCGTCCCCGGCTGCGCCCCCGGCCGCCGCCACCATCT
CGGCAGCGGGCCCCGGCTCGTCCGCGGTGCCCGCCGCGGCAGCGGTGATCTCAGGCCCCGGAGCCGGCGG
CGGGGCCGACCCGGTGTCCCCGCAGCACCACGAGCTGACCTCGCTCTTCGAGTGCCCGGTCTGCTTTGAC
TATGTCCTGCCCCCCATTCTGCAGTGCCAGGCCGGGCACCTGGTGTGTAACCAATGCCGCCAGAAGTTAA
GCTGCTGCCCGACGTGCAGGGGCGCCCTAACGCCCAGCATCAGGAACCTGGCTATGGAGAAGGTCGCCTC
GGCAGTTCTGTTTCCCTGTAAGTATGCTACCACGGGCTGTTCCCTGACTCTACACCATACAGAGAAACCA
GAGCATGAAGACATCTGTGAATACCGTCCTTATTCCTGTCCTTGTCCTGGTGCATCCTGCAAGTGGCAGG
GATCCCCTGGAAGCTGTGATGTCCCATCTCATGCATGCCCACAAGAGTATCACTACCCTTCAGGGAGAGG
ACATAGTCTTTCTAGCTACAGACATTAACCTGCCAGGGGCTGTGGACTGGGTGATGATGCAGTCCTGTTT
TGGCCACCACTTCATGCTGGTACTTGAAAAGCAAGAGAAGTACGAAGGCCACCAGCAGTTCTTTGCCATC
GTCCTCCTCATTGGCACCCGAAAGCAAGCTGAGAACTTTGCCTACAGACTGGAGTTGAATGGGAACCGGA
GGAGACTGACCTGGGAGGCCACACCTCGGTCCATTCATGATGGCGTGGCTGCAGCCATCATGAACAGTGA
CTGTCTTGTTTTTGACACAGCCATAGCACATCTCTTTGCAGATAATGGGAACCTTGGAATCAATGTCACG
ATATCTACATGCTGTCAGTGAGGCTCGAGTCATCGAATTCGCGGCCGCTCGAGCATGCATCTAGAGGGCC
CTATTCTATAGTGTCACCTAAATGCTAGAGCTCGCTGATCAGCCTCGACTGTGCCTTCTAGTTGCCAGCC
ATCTGTTGTTTGCCCCTCCCCCGTGCCTTCCTTGACCCTGGAAGGTGCCACTCCCACTGTCCTTTCCTAA
TAAAATGAGGAAATTGCATCGCATTGTCTGAGTAGGTGTCATTCTATTCTGGGGGGTGGGGTGGGGCAGG
ACAGCAAGGGGGAGGATTGGGAAGACAATAGCAGGCATGCTGGGGATGCGGTGGGCTCTATGGCTTCTGA
GGCGGAAAGAACCAGCTGGGGCTCTAGGGGGTATCCCC
[124 nt withheld, positions 3329-3452]
C
[91 nt withheld, positions 3454-3544]
A
[49 nt withheld, positions 3546-3594]
CCTTTGACGTTGGAGTCCACGTTCTTT
[37 nt withheld, positions 3622-3658]
ACCCTATCTCGGTCTATTCTTTTGATTTATAAGGGATTTTGCCGATTTCGGCCTATTGGTTAAAAAATGA
GCTGATTTAACAAAAATTTAACGCGAATTAATTCTGTGGAATGTGTGTCAGTTAGGGTGTGGAAAGTCCC
CAGGCTCCCCAGCAGGCAGAAGTATGCAAAGCATGCATCTCAATTAGTCAGCAACCAGGTGTGGAAAGTC
CCCAGGCTCCCCAGCAGGCAGAAGTATGCAAAGCATGCATCTCAATTAGTCAGCAACCATAGTCCCGCCC
CTAACTCCGCCCATCCCGCCCCTAACTCCGCCCAGTTCCGCCCATTCTCCGCCCCATGGCTGACTAATTT
TTTTTATTTATGCAGAGGCCGAGGCCGCCTCTGCCTCTGAGCTATTCCAGAAGTAGTGAGGAGGCTTTTT
TGGAGGCCTAGGCTTTTGCAAAAAGCTCCCGGGAGCTTGTATATCCATTTTCGGATCTGATCAAGAGACA
GGATGAGGATCGTTTCGCATGATTGAACAAGATGGATTGCACGCAGGTTCTCCGGCCGCTTGGGTGGAGA
GGCTATTCGGCTATGACTGGGCACAACAGACAATCGGCTGCTCTGATGCCGCCGTGTTCCGGCTGTCAGC
GCAGGGGCGCCCGGTTCTTTTTGTCAAGACCGACCTGTCCGGTGCCCTGAATGAACTGCAGGACGAGGCA
GCGCGGCTATCGTGGCTGGCCACGACGGGCGTTCCTTGCGCAGCTGTGCTCGACGTTGTCACTGAAGCGG
GAAGGGACTGGCTGCTATTGGGCGAAGTGCCGGGGCAGGATCTCCTGTCATCTCACCTTGCTCCTGCCGA
GAAAGTATCCATCATGGCTGATGCAATGCGGCGGCTGCATACGCTTGATCCGGCTACCTGCCCATTCGAC
CACCAAGCGAAACATCGCATCGAGCGAGCACGTACTCGGATGGAAGCCGGTCTTGTCGATCAGGATGATC
TGGACGAAGAGCATCAGGGGCTCGCGCCAGCCGAACTGTTCGCCAGGCTCAAGGCGCGCATGCCCGACGG
CGAGGATCTCGTCGTGACCCATGGCGATGCCTGCTTGCCGAATATCATGGTGGAAAATGGCCGCTTTTCT
GGATTCATCGACTGTGGCCGGCTGGGTGTGGCGGACCGCTATCAGGACATAGCGTTGGCTACCCGTGATA
TTGCTGAAGAGCTTGGCGGCGAATGGGCTGACCGCTTCCTCGTGCTTTACGGTATCGCCGCTCCCGATTC
GCAGCGCATCGCCTTCTATCGCCTTCTTGACGAGTTCTTCTGAGCGGGACTCTGGGGTTCGAAATGACCG
ACCAAGCGACGCCCAACCTGCCATCACGAGATTTCGATTCCACCGCCGCCTTCTATGAAAGGTTGGGCTT
CGGAATCGTTTTCCGGGACGCCGGCTGGATGATCCTCCAGCGCGGGGATCTCATGCTGGAGTTCTTCGCC
CACCCCAACTTGTTTATTGCAGCTTATAATGGTTACAAATAAAGCAATAGCATCACAAATTTCACAAATA
AAGCATTTTTTTCACTGCATTCTAGTTGTGGTTTGTCCAAACTCATCAATGTATCTTATCATGTCTGTAT
ACCGTCGACCTCTAGCTAGAGCTTGGCGTAATCATGGTCATAGCTGTTTCCTGTGTGAAATTGTTATCCG
CTCACAATTCCACACAACATACGAGCCGGAAGCATAAAGTGTAAAGCCTGGGGTGCCTAATGAGTGAGCT
AACTCACATTAATTGCGTTGCGCTCACTGCCCGCTTTCCAGTCGGGAAACCTGTCGTGCCAGCTGCATTA
ATGAATCGGCCAACGCGCGGGGAGAGGCGGTTTGCGTATTGGGCGCTCTTCCGCTTCCTCGCTCACTGAC
TCGCTGCGCTCGGTCGTTCGGCTGCGGCGAGCGGTATCAGCTCACTCAAAGGCGGTAATACGGTTATCCA
CAGAATCAGGGGATAACGCAGGAAAGAACATGTGAGCAAAAGGCCAGCAAAAGGCCAGGAACCGTAAAAA
GGCCGCGTTGCTGGCGTTTTTCCATAGGCTCCGCCCCCCTGACGAGCATCACAAAAATCGACGCTCAAGT
CAGAGGTGGCGAAACCCGACAGGACTATAAAGATACCAGGCGTTTCCCCCTGGAAGCTCCCTCGTGCGCT
CTCCTGTTCCGACCCTGCCGCTTACCGGATACCTGTCCGCCTTTCTCCCTTCGGGAAGCGTGGCGCTTTC
TCATAGCTCACGCTGTAGGTATCTCAGTTCGGTGTAGGTCGTTCGCTCCAAGCTGGGCTGTGTGCACGAA
CCCCCCGTTCAGCCCGACCGCTGCGCCTTATCCGGTAACTATCGTCTTGAGTCCAACCCGGTAAGACACG
ACTTATCGCCACTGGCAGCAGCCACTGGTAACAGGATTAGCAGAGCGAGGTATGTAGGCGGTGCTACAGA
GTTCTTGAAGTGGTGGCCTAACTACGGCTACACTAGAAGAACAGTATTTGGTATCTGCGCTCTGCTGAAG
CCAGTTACCTTCGGAAAAAGAGTTGGTAGCTCTTGATCCGGCAAACAAACCACCGCTGGTAGCGGTGGTT
TTTTTGTTTGCAAGCAGCAGATTACGCGCAGAAAAAAAGGATCTCAAGAAGATCCTTTGATCTTTTCTAC
GGGGTCTGACGCTCAGTGGAACGAAAACTCACGTTAAGGGATTTTGGTCATGAGATTATCAAAAAGGATC
TTCACCTAGATCCTTTTAAATTAAAAATGAAGTTTTAAATCAATCTAAAGTATATATGAGTAAACTTGGT
CTGACAGTTACCAATGCTTAATCAGTGAGGCACCTATCTCAGCGATCTGTCTATTTCGTTCATCCATAGT
TGCCTGACTCCCCGTCGTGTAGATAACTACGATACGGGAGGGCTTACCATCTGGCCCCAGTGCTGCAATG
ATACCGCGAGACCCACGCTCACCGGCTCCAGATTTATCAGCAATAAACCAGCCAGCCGGAAGGGCCGAGC
GCAGAAGTGGTCCTGCAACTTTATCCGCCTCCATCCAGTCTATTAATTGTTGCCGGGAAGCTAGAGTAAG
TAGTTCGCCAGTTAATAGTTTGCGCAACGTTGTTGCCATTGCTACAGGCATCGTGGTGTCACGCTCGTCG
TTTGGTATGGCTTCATTCAGCTCCGGTTCCCAACGATCAAGGCGAGTTACATGATCCCCCATGTTGTGCA
AAAAAGCGGTTAGCTCCTTCGGTCCTCCGATCGTTGTCAGAAGTAAGTTGGCCGCAGTGTTATCACTCAT
GGTTATGGCAGCACTGCATAATTCTCTTACTGTCATGCCATCCGTAAGATGCTTTTCTGTGACTGGTGAG
TACTCAACCAAGTCATTCTGAGAATAGTGTATGCGGCGACCGAGTTGCTCTTGCCCGGCGTCAATACGGG
ATAATACCGCGCCACATAGCAGAACTTTAAAAGTGCTCATCATTGGAAAACGTTCTTCGGGGCGAAAACT
CTCAAGGATCTTACCGCTGTTGAGATCCAGTTCGATGTAACCCACTCGTGCACCCAACTGATCTTCAGCA
TCTTTTACTTTCACCAGCGTTTCTGGGTGAGCAAAAACAGGAAGGCAAAATGCCGCAAAAAAGGGAATAA
GGGCGACACGGAAATGTTGAATACTCATACTCTTCCTTTTTCAATATTATTGAAGCATTTATCAGGGTTA
TTGTCTCATGAGCGGATACATATTTGAATGTATTTAGAAAAATAAACAAATAGGGGTTCCGCGCACATTT
CCCCGAAAAGTGCCACCTGACGTC
